Addgene plasmid #160774: pLKO.1P CISD1_2
Purpose: Suppress CISD1
Depositing lab: Richard Possemato. Depositing organization: NYU Grossman School of Medicine. Publication: Hyperactive CDK2 Activity in Basal-like Breast Cancer Imposes a Genome Integrity Liability that Can Be Exploited by Targeting DNA Polymerase epsilon. Sviderskiy VO, Blumenberg L, Gorodetsky E, Karakousi TR, Hirsh N, Alvarez SW, Terzi EM, Kaparos E, Whiten GC, Ssebyala S, Tonzi P, Mir H, Neel BG, Huang TT, Adams S, Ruggles KV, Possemato R. Mol Cell. 2020 Oct 28. pii: S1097-2765(20)30723-1. doi: 10.1016/j.molcel.2020.10.016. PubMed 33152268.
Backbone
  Vector backbone: pLKO.1P
  Backbone manufacturer: The RNAi Consortium
  Backbone size w/o insert (bp): 7466
  Vector type: Lentiviral
  Selectable markers: Puromycin
Growth in bacteria
  Bacterial resistance: Ampicillin, 100 μg/mL
  Growth temperature: 37°C
  Growth strain: NEB Stable
  Copy number: High Copy
Gene/Insert
  Gene/Insert name: shCISD1_2
  gRNA/shRNA sequence: GATAAACCTTCACATCCAGAA
  Species: H. sapiens (human)
  Cloning method: Restriction Enzyme; 5′ cloning site AgeI (unknown if destroyed); 3′ cloning site EcoRI (not destroyed)
  Sequencing primers: 5′ GCA TAT ACG ATA CAA GGC TGT TAG AG
Terms and licenses: Academic/Nonprofit Terms; Industry Terms: Not Available to Industry
How to cite: pLKO.1P CISD1_2 was a gift from Richard Possemato (Addgene plasmid # 160774 ; http://n2t.net/addgene:160774 ; RRID:Addgene_160774)
