[The description below was written by a language model from this plasmid's Addgene catalogue record and pLannotate feature annotations shown in this document.]
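Description:
pLKO.1P CISD1_2 is a lentiviral shRNA vector built on the pLKO.1 puromycin backbone from The RNAi Consortium and designed to suppress expression of human CISD1. The hairpin insert, shCISD1_2, was cloned by restriction digestion between the AgeI and EcoRI sites, which places it directly downstream of the human U6 promoter. This RNA polymerase III promoter drives constitutive transcription of the short hairpin, which the cell's RNAi machinery then processes into a CISD1-targeting siRNA. The hairpin itself is not annotated in the feature table, but it would fall in the unannotated gap between the U6 promoter and the cPPT/CTS element. The name suggests that this is one of several hairpins made against the same gene.

The viral portion has a third-generation, self-inactivating layout. An RSV promoter fused to a truncated HIV-1 5' LTR drives Tat-independent production of the genomic RNA in packaging cells. It is followed by the Ψ packaging signal with a partial gag sequence, the Rev response element for nuclear export, and the cPPT/CTS, which aids nuclear import of the viral genome in transduced cells. A ΔU3 3' LTR inactivates the LTR promoter after integration. Within the provirus, a human PGK promoter expresses puromycin N-acetyltransferase, so stably transduced mammalian cells can be selected with puromycin.

The bacterial backbone carries a high-copy ColE1/pUC-type origin and an ampicillin resistance gene. It also contains an f1 origin, an SV40 origin and poly(A) signal, and remnants of a lac/T3/T7 cloning region. The sequenced record is 7,084 nt, which is shorter than the listed backbone size, probably because that figure includes a stuffer fragment that the hairpin replaced. The plasmid is deposited with a study of genome integrity liabilities in basal-like breast cancer.
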