Features (pLannotate 1.2.2; 25 found; start..end, strand, type, name):
      1..241     +  promoter       U6 promoter: RNA polymerase III promoter for human U6 snRNA
    346..463     +  misc_feature   cPPT/CTS: central polypurine tract and central termination sequence of HIV-1
    512..1022    +  promoter       hPGK promoter: human phosphoglycerate kinase 1 promoter
   1044..1643    +  CDS            PuroR: puromycin N-acetyltransferase; pac from Streptomyces alboniger; confers resistance to puromycin
   1686..1769    +  CDS            nef (fragment): NEF_HV1Z2 - Experimental evidence at protein level: Swiss-Prot protein existence level 1. Extracellular Nef protein targets CD4(+) T-lymphocytes for apoptosis by interacting with CXCR4 surface receptors. From Human immunodeficiency virus type 1 group M subtype D (isolate Z2/CDC-Z34) (HIV-1).
   1771..2004    +  LTR            3' LTR (ΔU3): self-inactivating 3' long terminal repeat (LTR) from HIV-1
   2076..2197    +  polyA_signal   SV40 poly(A) signal: SV40 polyadenylation signal
   2237..2372    +  rep_origin     SV40 ori: SV40 origin of replication
   2393..2411    -  promoter       T7 promoter: promoter for bacteriophage T7 RNA polymerase
   2419..2574    +  CDS            lacZα (fragment): LacZα fragment of β-galactosidase; lacZ fragment
   2579..3007    +  rep_origin     f1 ori (sequence partly withheld): f1 bacteriophage origin of replication; arrow indicates direction of (+) strand synthesis
   3060..3164    +  promoter       AmpR promoter: bla
   3165..4025    +  CDS            AmpR: β-lactamase; bla; confers resistance to ampicillin, carbenicillin, and related antibiotics
   4196..4784    +  rep_origin     ori: high-copy-number ColE1/pMB1/pBR322/pUC origin of replication
   4967..5059    +  CDS            lacI (fragment): lac repressor; lacI; The lac repressor binds to the lac operator to inhibit transcription in E. coli. This inhibition can be relieved by adding lactose or isopropyl-β-D-thiogalactopyranoside (IPTG).
   5072..5093    +  protein_bind   CAP binding site: CAP binding activates transcription in the presence of cAMP. E. coli catabolite activator protein
   5108..5138    +  promoter       lac promoter: promoter for the E. coli lac operon
   5146..5162    +  protein_bind   lac operator: The lac repressor binds to the lac operator to inhibit transcription in E. coli. This inhibition can be relieved by adding lactose or isopropyl-β-D-thiogalactopyranoside (IPTG). lac repressor encoded by lacI
   5207..5225    +  promoter       T3 promoter: promoter for bacteriophage T3 RNA polymerase
   5253..5479    +  promoter       RSV promoter: Rous sarcoma virus enhancer/promoter
   5480..5660    +  LTR            5' LTR (truncated): truncated 5' long terminal repeat (LTR) from HIV-1
   5707..5832    +  misc_feature   HIV-1 Ψ: packaging signal of human immunodeficiency virus type 1
   5816..6179    +  CDS            HIV-1 gag (fragment): gag protein from human immunodeficiency virus 1; gag
   6325..6558    +  misc_feature   RRE: The Rev response element (RRE) of HIV-1 allows for Rev-dependent mRNA export from the nucleus to the cytoplasm.
   6935..7035    +  CDS            Rev (fragment): human immunodeficiency virus 1 (HIV-1) Rev protein; rev; enhances nuclear export of unspliced and incompletely spliced viral mRNAs
>Addgene plasmid #160774 | pLKO.1P CISD1_2 | addgene full sequence | sequence record 315606 | Addgene NGS Result
GAGGGCCTATTTCCCATGATTCCTTCATATTTGCATATACGATACAAGGCTGTTAGAGAGATAATTGGAA
TTAATTTGACTGTAAACACAAAGATATTAGTACAAAATACGTGACGTAGAAAGTAATAATTTCTTGGGTA
GTTTGCAGTTTTAAAATTATGTTTTAAAATGGACTATCATATGCTTACCGTAACTTGAAAGTATTTCGAT
TTCTTGGCTTTATATATCTTGTGGAAAGGACGAAACACCGGGATAAACCTTCACATCCAGAACTCGAGTT
CTGGATGTGAAGGTTTATCTTTTTGAATTCTCGACCTCGAGACAAATGGCAGTATTCATCCACAATTTTA
AAAGAAAAGGGGGGATTGGGGGGTACAGTGCAGGGGAAAGAATAGTAGACATAATAGCAACAGACATACA
AACTAAAGAATTACAAAAACAAATTACAAAAATTCAAAATTTTCGGGTTTATTACAGGGACAGCAGAGAT
CCACTTTGGCCGCGGCTCGAGGGGGTTGGGGTTGCGCCTTTTCCAAGGCAGCCCTGGGTTTGCGCAGGGA
CGCGGCTGCTCTGGGCGTGGTTCCGGGAAACGCAGCGGCGCCGACCCTGGGTCTCGCACATTCTTCACGT
CCGTTCGCAGCGTCACCCGGATCTTCGCCGCTACCCTTGTGGGCCCCCCGGCGACGCTTCCTGCTCCGCC
CCTAAGTCGGGAAGGTTCCTTGCGGTTCGCGGCGTGCCGGACGTGACAAACGGAAGCCGCACGTCTCACT
AGTACCCTCGCAGACGGACAGCGCCAGGGAGCAATGGCAGCGCGCCGACCGCGATGGGCTGTGGCCAATA
GCGGCTGCTCAGCAGGGCGCGCCGAGAGCAGCGGCCGGGAAGGGGCGGTGCGGGAGGCGGGGTGTGGGGC
GGTAGTGTGGGCCCTGTTCCTGCCCGCGCGGTGTTCCGCATTCTGCAAGCCTCCGGAGCGCACGTCGGCA
GTCGGCTCCCTCGTTGACCGAATCACCGACCTCTCTCCCCAGGGGGATCCACCGGAGCTTACCATGACCG
AGTACAAGCCCACGGTGCGCCTCGCCACCCGCGACGACGTCCCCAGGGCCGTACGCACCCTCGCCGCCGC
GTTCGCCGACTACCCCGCCACGCGCCACACCGTCGATCCGGACCGCCACATCGAGCGGGTCACCGAGCTG
CAAGAACTCTTCCTCACGCGCGTCGGGCTCGACATCGGCAAGGTGTGGGTCGCGGACGACGGCGCCGCGG
TGGCGGTCTGGACCACGCCGGAGAGCGTCGAAGCGGGGGCGGTGTTCGCCGAGATCGGCCCGCGCATGGC
CGAGTTGAGCGGTTCCCGGCTGGCCGCGCAGCAACAGATGGAAGGCCTCCTGGCGCCGCACCGGCCCAAG
GAGCCCGCGTGGTTCCTGGCCACCGTCGGCGTCTCGCCCGACCACCAGGGCAAGGGTCTGGGCAGCGCCG
TCGTGCTCCCCGGAGTGGAGGCGGCCGAGCGCGCCGGGGTGCCCGCCTTCCTGGAGACCTCCGCGCCCCG
CAACCTCCCCTTCTACGAGCGGCTCGGCTTCACCGTCACCGCCGACGTCGAGGTGCCCGAAGGACCGCGC
ACCTGGTGCATGACCCGCAAGCCCGGTGCCTGACGCCCGCCCCACGACCCGCAGCGCCCGACCGAAAGGA
GCGCACGACCCCATGCATCGGTACCTTTAAGACCAATGACTTACAAGGCAGCTGTAGATCTTAGCCACTT
TTTAAAAGAAAAGGGGGGACTGGAAGGGCTAATTCACTCCCAACGAAGACAAGATCTGCTTTTTGCTTGT
ACTGGGTCTCTCTGGTTAGACCAGATCTGAGCCTGGGAGCTCTCTGGCTAACTAGGGAACCCACTGCTTA
AGCCTCAATAAAGCTTGCCTTGAGTGCTTCAAGTAGTGTGTGCCCGTCTGTTGTGTGACTCTGGTAACTA
GAGATCCCTCAGACCCTTTTAGTCAGTGTGGAAAATCTCTAGCAGTAGTAGTTCATGTCATCTTATTATT
CAGTATTTATAACTTGCAAAGAAATGAATATCAGAGAGTGAGAGGAACTTGTTTATTGCAGCTTATAATG
GTTACAAATAAAGCAATAGCATCACAAATTTCACAAATAAAGCATTTTTTTCACTGCATTCTAGTTGTGG
TTTGTCCAAACTCATCAATGTATCTTATCATGTCTGGCTCTAGCTATCCCGCCCCTAACTCCGCCCATCC
CGCCCCTAACTCCGCCCAGTTCCGCCCATTCTCCGCCCCATGGCTGACTAATTTTTTTTATTTATGCAGA
GGCCGAGGCCGCCTCGGCCTCTGAGCTATTCCAGAAGTAGTGAGGAGGCTTTTTTGGAGGCCTAGGGACG
TACCCAATTCGCCCTATAGTGAGTCGTATTACGCGCGCTCACTGGCCGTCGTTTTACAACGTCGTGACTG
GGAAAACCCTGGCGTTACCCAACTTAATCGCCTTGCAGCACATCCCCCTTTCGCCAGCTGGCGTAATAGC
GAAGAGGCCCGCACCGATCGCCCTTCCCAACAGTTGCGCAGCCTGAATGGCGAATGGG
[124 nt withheld, positions 2579-2702]
C
[91 nt withheld, positions 2704-2794]
A
[49 nt withheld, positions 2796-2844]
CCTTTGACGTTGGAGTCCACGTTCTTT
[37 nt withheld, positions 2872-2908]
ACCCTATCTCGGTCTATTCTTTTGATTTATAAGGGATTTTGCCGATTTCGGCCTATTGGTTAAAAAATGA
GCTGATTTAACAAAAATTTAACGCGAATTTTAACAAAATATTAACGCTTACAATTTAGGTGGCACTTTTC
GGGGAAATGTGCGCGGAACCCCTATTTGTTTATTTTTCTAAATACATTCAAATATGTATCCGCTCATGAG
ACAATAACCCTGATAAATGCTTCAATAATATTGAAAAAGGAAGAGTATGAGTATTCAACATTTCCGTGTC
GCCCTTATTCCCTTTTTTGCGGCATTTTGCCTTCCTGTTTTTGCTCACCCAGAAACGCTGGTGAAAGTAA
AAGATGCTGAAGATCAGTTGGGTGCACGAGTGGGTTACATCGAACTGGATCTCAACAGCGGTAAGATCCT
TGAGAGTTTTCGCCCCGAAGAACGTTTTCCAATGATGAGCACTTTTAAAGTTCTGCTATGTGGCGCGGTA
TTATCCCGTATTGACGCCGGGCAAGAGCAACTCGGTCGCCGCATACACTATTCTCAGAATGACTTGGTTG
AGTACTCACCAGTCACAGAAAAGCATCTTACGGATGGCATGACAGTAAGAGAATTATGCAGTGCTGCCAT
AACCATGAGTGATAACACTGCGGCCAACTTACTTCTGACAACGATCGGAGGACCGAAGGAGCTAACCGCT
TTTTTGCACAACATGGGGGATCATGTAACTCGCCTTGATCGTTGGGAACCGGAGCTGAATGAAGCCATAC
CAAACGACGAGCGTGACACCACGATGCCTGTAGCAATGGCAACAACGTTGCGCAAACTATTAACTGGCGA
ACTACTTACTCTAGCTTCCCGGCAACAATTAATAGACTGGATGGAGGCGGATAAAGTTGCAGGACCACTT
CTGCGCTCGGCCCTTCCGGCTGGCTGGTTTATTGCTGATAAATCTGGAGCCGGTGAGCGTGGGTCTCGCG
GTATCATTGCAGCACTGGGGCCAGATGGTAAGCCCTCCCGTATCGTAGTTATCTACACGACGGGGAGTCA
GGCAACTATGGATGAACGAAATAGACAGATCGCTGAGATAGGTGCCTCACTGATTAAGCATTGGTAACTG
TCAGACCAAGTTTACTCATATATACTTTAGATTGATTTAAAACTTCATTTTTAATTTAAAAGGATCTAGG
TGAAGATCCTTTTTGATAATCTCATGACCAAAATCCCTTAACGTGAGTTTTCGTTCCACTGAGCGTCAGA
CCCCGTAGAAAAGATCAAAGGATCTTCTTGAGATCCTTTTTTTCTGCGCGTAATCTGCTGCTTGCAAACA
AAAAAACCACCGCTACCAGCGGTGGTTTGTTTGCCGGATCAAGAGCTACCAACTCTTTTTCCGAAGGTAA
CTGGCTTCAGCAGAGCGCAGATACCAAATACTGTTCTTCTAGTGTAGCCGTAGTTAGGCCACCACTTCAA
GAACTCTGTAGCACCGCCTACATACCTCGCTCTGCTAATCCTGTTACCAGTGGCTGCTGCCAGTGGCGAT
AAGTCGTGTCTTACCGGGTTGGACTCAAGACGATAGTTACCGGATAAGGCGCAGCGGTCGGGCTGAACGG
GGGGTTCGTGCACACAGCCCAGCTTGGAGCGAACGACCTACACCGAACTGAGATACCTACAGCGTGAGCT
ATGAGAAAGCGCCACGCTTCCCGAAGGGAGAAAGGCGGACAGGTATCCGGTAAGCGGCAGGGTCGGAACA
GGAGAGCGCACGAGGGAGCTTCCAGGGGGAAACGCCTGGTATCTTTATAGTCCTGTCGGGTTTCGCCACC
TCTGACTTGAGCGTCGATTTTTGTGATGCTCGTCAGGGGGGCGGAGCCTATGGAAAAACGCCAGCAACGC
GGCCTTTTTACGGTTCCTGGCCTTTTGCTGGCCTTTTGCTCACATGTTCTTTCCTGCGTTATCCCCTGAT
TCTGTGGATAACCGTATTACCGCCTTTGAGTGAGCTGATACCGCTCGCCGCAGCCGAACGACCGAGCGCA
GCGAGTCAGTGAGCGAGGAAGCGGAAGAGCGCCCAATACGCAAACCGCCTCTCCCCGCGCGTTGGCCGAT
TCATTAATGCAGCTGGCACGACAGGTTTCCCGACTGGAAAGCGGGCAGTGAGCGCAACGCAATTAATGTG
AGTTAGCTCACTCATTAGGCACCCCAGGCTTTACACTTTATGCTTCCGGCTCGTATGTTGTGTGGAATTG
TGAGCGGATAACAATTTCACACAGGAAACAGCTATGACCATGATTACGCCAAGCGCGCAATTAACCCTCA
CTAAAGGGAACAAAAGCTGGAGCTGCAAGCTTAATGTAGTCTTATGCAATACTCTTGTAGTCTTGCAACA
TGGTAACGATGAGTTAGCAACATGCCTTACAAGGAGAGAAAAAGCACCGTGCATGCCGATTGGTGGAAGT
AAGGTGGTACGATCGTGCCTTATTAGGAAGGCAACAGACGGGTCTGACATGGATTGGACGAACCACTGAA
TTGCCGCATTGCAGAGATATTGTATTTAAGTGCCTAGCTCGATACATAAACGGGTCTCTCTGGTTAGACC
AGATCTGAGCCTGGGAGCTCTCTGGCTAACTAGGGAACCCACTGCTTAAGCCTCAATAAAGCTTGCCTTG
AGTGCTTCAAGTAGTGTGTGCCCGTCTGTTGTGTGACTCTGGTAACTAGAGATCCCTCAGACCCTTTTAG
TCAGTGTGGAAAATCTCTAGCAGTGGCGCCCGAACAGGGACTTGAAAGCGAAAGGGAAACCAGAGGAGCT
CTCTCGACGCAGGACTCGGCTTGCTGAAGCGCGCACGGCAAGAGGCGAGGGGCGGCGACTGGTGAGTACG
CCAAAAATTTTGACTAGCGGAGGCTAGAAGGAGAGAGATGGGTGCGAGAGCGTCAGTATTAAGCGGGGGA
GAATTAGATCGCGATGGGAAAAAATTCGGTTAAGGCCAGGGGGAAAGAAAAAATATAAATTAAAACATAT
AGTATGGGCAAGCAGGGAGCTAGAACGATTCGCAGTTAATCCTGGCCTGTTAGAAACATCAGAAGGCTGT
AGACAAATACTGGGACAGCTACAACCATCCCTTCAGACAGGATCAGAAGAACTTAGATCATTATATAATA
CAGTAGCAACCCTCTATTGTGTGCATCAAAGGATAGAGATAAAAGACACCAAGGAAGCTTTAGACAAGAT
AGAGGAAGAGCAAAACAAAAGTAAGACCACCGCACAGCAAGCGGCCGCTGATCTTCAGACCTGGAGGAGG
AGATATGAGGGACAATTGGAGAAGTGAATTATATAAATATAAAGTAGTAAAAATTGAACCATTAGGAGTA
GCACCCACCAAGGCAAAGAGAAGAGTGGTGCAGAGAGAAAAAAGAGCAGTGGGAATAGGAGCTTTGTTCC
TTGGGTTCTTGGGAGCAGCAGGAAGCACTATGGGCGCAGCGTCAATGACGCTGACGGTACAGGCCAGACA
ATTATTGTCTGGTATAGTGCAGCAGCAGAACAATTTGCTGAGGGCTATTGAGGCGCAACAGCATCTGTTG
CAACTCACAGTCTGGGGCATCAAGCAGCTCCAGGCAAGAATCCTGGCTGTGGAAAGATACCTAAAGGATC
AACAGCTCCTGGGGATTTGGGGTTGCTCTGGAAAACTCATTTGCACCACTGCTGTGCCTTGGAATGCTAG
TTGGAGTAATAAATCTCTGGAACAGATTTGGAATCACACGACCTGGATGGAGTGGGACAGAGAAATTAAC
AATTACACAAGCTTAATACACTCCTTAATTGAAGAATCGCAAAACCAGCAAGAAAAGAATGAACAAGAAT
TATTGGAATTAGATAAATGGGCAAGTTTGTGGAATTGGTTTAACATAACAAATTGGCTGTGGTATATAAA
ATTATTCATAATGATAGTAGGAGGCTTGGTAGGTTTAAGAATAGTTTTTGCTGTACTTTCTATAGTGAAT
AGAGTTAGGCAGGGATATTCACCATTATCGTTTCAGACCCACCTCCCAACCCCGAGGGGACCCGACAGGC
CCGAAGGAATAGAAGAAGAAGGTGGAGAGAGAGACAGAGACAGATCCATTCGATTAGTGAACGGATCTCG
ACGGTATCGATCACGAGACTAGCCTCGAGCGGCCGCCCCCTTCACC
